>Addgene plasmid #237640 | pRK5_mEGFP-NUP98-DDX10 | addgene full sequence | sequence record 471739 | Addgene NGS Result
TTCGAGCTCGCCCGACATTGATTATTGACTAGTTATTAATAGTAATCAATTACGGGGTCATTAGTTCATA
GCCCATATATGGAGTTCCGCGTTACATAACTTACGGTAAATGGCCCGCCTGGCTGACCGCCCAACGACCC
CCGCCCATTGACGTCAATAATGACGTATGTTCCCATAGTAACGCCAATAGGGACTTTCCATTGACGTCAA
TGGGTGGAGTATTTACGGTAAACTGCCCACTTGGCAGTACATCAAGTGTATCATATGCCAAGTACGCCCC
CTATTGACGTCAATGACGGTAAATGGCCCGCCTGGCATTATGCCCAGTACATGACCTTATGGGACTTTCC
TACTTGGCAGTACATCTACGTATTAGTCATCGCTATTACCATGGTGATGCGGTTTTGGCAGTACATCAAT
GGGCGTGGATAGCGGTTTGACTCACGGGGATTTCCAAGTCTCCACCCCATTGACGTCAATGGGAGTTTGT
TTTGGCACCAAAATCAACGGGACTTTCCAAAATGTCGTAACAACTCCGCCCCATTGACGCAAATGGGCGG
TAGGCGTGTACGGTGGGAGGTCTATATAAGCAGAGCTCGTTTAGTGAACCGTCAGATCGCCTGGAGACGC
CATCCACGCTGTTTTGACCTCCATAGAAGACACCGGGACCGATCCAGCCTCCGCGGCCGGGAACGGTGCA
TTGGAACGCGGATTCCCCGTGCCAAGAGTGACGTAAGTACCGCCTATAGAGTCTATAGGCCCACCCCCTT
GGCTTCGTTAGAACGCGGCTACAATTAATACATAACCTTATGTATCATACACATACGATTTAGGTGACAC
TATAGAATAACATCCACTTTGCCTTTCTCTCCACAGGTGTCCACTCCCAGGTCCAACTGCACCTCGGTTC
TATCGATTGAATTCGTACCGGTCGCCACCATGGTGAGCAAGGGCGAGGAGCTGTTCACCGGGGTGGTGCC
CATCCTGGTCGAGCTGGACGGCGACGTAAACGGCCACAAGTTCAGCGTGTCCGGCGAGGGCGAGGGCGAT
GCCACCTACGGCAAGCTGACCCTGAAGTTCATCTGCACCACCGGCAAGCTGCCCGTGCCCTGGCCCACCC
TCGTGACCACCCTGACCTACGGCGTGCAGTGCTTCAGCCGCTACCCCGACCACATGAAGCAGCACGACTT
CTTCAAGTCCGCCATGCCCGAAGGCTACGTCCAGGAGCGCACCATCTTCTTCAAGGACGACGGCAACTAC
AAGACCCGCGCCGAGGTGAAGTTCGAGGGCGACACCCTGGTGAACCGCATCGAGCTGAAGGGCATCGACT
TCAAGGAGGACGGCAACATCCTGGGGCACAAGCTGGAGTACAACTACAACAGCCACAACGTCTATATCAT
GGCCGACAAGCAGAAGAACGGCATCAAGGTGAACTTCAAGATCCGCCACAACATCGAGGACGGCAGCGTG
CAGCTCGCCGACCACTACCAGCAGAACACCCCCATCGGCGACGGCCCCGTGCTGCTGCCCGACAACCACT
ACCTGAGCACCCAGTCCAAGCTGAGCAAAGACCCCAACGAGAAGCGCGATCACATGGTCCTGCTGGAGTT
CGTGACCGCCGCCGGGATCACTCTCGGCATGGACGAGCTGTACAAGACCGGCGGCATGTTTAACAAATCA
TTTGGAACACCCTTTGGGGGTGGCACAGGTGGCTTTGGCACAACTTCAACATTTGGACAGAATACTGGCT
TTGGCACTACTAGTGGAGGGGCATTTGGAACATCTGCATTTGGTTCTAGCAACAATACTGGAGGCCTCTT
TGGAAATTCACAGACTAAACCAGGAGGATTGTTTGGAACCAGTTCATTTAGCCAGCCAGCTACCTCCACA
AGCACTGGCTTTGGGTTTGGTACGTCAACAGGAACAGCAAATACCTTGTTTGGAACTGCAAGCACAGGGA
CCAGTCTCTTCTCATCCCAAAACAATGCCTTTGCACAAAATAAACCAACTGGCTTTGGCAATTTTGGAAC
CAGTACTAGCAGTGGAGGACTCTTTGGAACCACAAATACCACCTCTAATCCTTTTGGCAGCACATCTGGC
TCCCTCTTTGGGCCAAGTAGTTTTACAGCTGCTCCTACTGGGACTACTATTAAATTTAACCCTCCAACTG
GTACAGATACTATGGTCAAAGCTGGAGTTAGCACTAACATAAGTACCAAGCACCAGTGTATTACTGCTAT
GAAAGAATATGAAAGCAAGTCACTAGAGGAACTTCGTTTAGAGGATTATCAGGCTAACAGGAAGGGCCCA
CAGAACCAGGTGGGAGCAGGTACCACAACTGGCTTGTTTGGGTCTTCTCCAGCCACTTCCAGCGCAACAG
GACTCTTCAGCTCCTCCACCACTAATTCAGGCTTTGCATATGGTCAGAACAAAACTGCCTTTGGAACTAG
TACAACTGGATTTGGAACAAATCCAGGTGGTCTCTTTGGCCAACAGAATCAGCAGACTACCAGCCTCTTC
AGCAAACCATTTGGCCAGGCTACAACCACCCAGAACACTGGCTTTTCCTTTGGTAATACCAGCACCATAG
GACAGCCAAGCACCAACACCATGGGATTATTTGGAGTAACCCAAGCCTCACAGCCTGGAGGTCTTTTTGG
GACAGCTACAAACACCAGCACTGGGACAGCATTTGGAACAGGAACAGGTCTCTTTGGGCAGACCAATACT
GGATTTGGTGCTGTTGGTTCGACCCTGTTTGGCAATAACAAGCTTACTACATTTGGAAGCAGCACAACCA
GTGCACCTTCATTTGGTACAACCAGTGGCGGGCTCTTTGGTTTTGGCACAAATACCAGTGGGAATAGTAT
TTTTGGAAGTAAACCAGCACCTGGGACTCTTGGAACTGGGCTTGGTGCAGGATTTGGAACAGCTCTTGGT
GCTGGACAGGCATCTTTGTTTGGGAACAACCAACCTAAGATTGGAGGGCCTCTTGGTACAGGAGCCTTTG
GGGCCCCTGGATTTAATACTACGACAGCCACTTTGGGCTTTGGAGCCCCCCAGGCCCCAGTAGTTCTTGA
TGAAGCAGATAGAATCTTGGATATGGGCTTTGCTGATACCATGAATGCTGTTATTGAAAATCTCCCCAAG
AAACGTCAGACTTTACTTTTCTCAGCAACACAAACTAAATCTGTAAAGGACCTTGCACGCTTGAGTTTGA
AAAACCCTGAGTATGTCTGGGTTCATGAAAAAGCAAAATATAGCACCCCTGCCACTTTGGAACAGAACTA
CATAGTCTGTGAGCTGCAGCAAAAAATAAGTGTGCTGTATTCCTTTTTGAGAAGCCATCTGAAGAAGAAG
AGCATTGTATTTTTTTCCAGTTGCAAAGAGGTCCAGTATCTGTACCGAGTGTTTTGCCGGCTACGTCCTG
GTGTTTCTATCCTTGCACTCCATGGTCGACAGCAGCAAATGAGAAGAATGGAAGTCTATAATGAGTTTGT
CCGTAAGAGAGCTGCAGTACTCTTTGCTACTGATATTGCAGCCAGGGGTCTGGATTTCCCGGCCGTGAAT
TGGGTTCTTCAGTTTGATTGTCCTGAGGATGCCAACACATATATTCACAGAGCAGGTAGAACTGCCAGGT
ACAAAGAGGATGGTGAAGCTTTGCTAATTTTGCTACCCTCAGAAAAAGCTATGGTGCAGCAGCTTCTTCA
GAAGAAAGTACCTGTGAAGGAAATCAAAATCAATCCAGAAAAACTTATAGATGTCCAGAAAAAATTGGAA
TCTATTTTAGCTCAAGATCAAGATTTAAAAGAAAGAGCTCAAAGGTGTTTCGTCTCCTATGTACGATCTG
TATATCTGATGAAGGATAAAGAAGTATTTGATGTGAGCAAGTTACCTATACCTGAATATGCCCTGTCTCT
TGGTCTTGCTGTGGCACCACGCGTAAGATTTCTTCAGAAAATGCAGAAACAACCCACCAAAGAATTGGTA
AGGAGCCAAGCCGATAAAGTAATTGAGCCAAGGGCTCCCTCCCTCACCAATGACGAAGTGGAAGAATTTA
GAGCCTACTTCAATGAGAAAATGTCCATCCTTCAAAAAGGTGGAAAAAGACTCGAAGGGACAGAGCACAG
ACAGGATAATGATACTGGTAATGAAGAACAGGAAGAAGAAGAAGACGATGAAGAAGAAATGGAAGAGAAA
CTGGCAAAAGCAAAAGGATCTCAAGCCCCATCTCTTCCTAACACCAGTGAGGCACAGAAGATCAAGGAAG
TTCCTACACAGTTCTTGGACAGAGATGAGGAGGAAGAAGATGCTGATTTCTTGAAGGTGAAGCGGCATAA
TGTGTTTGGATTGGACCTTAAAGACGAGAAAACATTACAGAAGAAAGAACCTTCTAAATCCAGCATCAAG
AAAAAAATGACCAAAGTTGCAGAAGCAAAAAAAGTAATGAAGAGAAATTTTAAAGTGAATAAGAAGATAA
CATTTACTGATGAAGGGGAGTTGGTTCAGCAGTGGCCACAAATGCAGAAATCTGCCATCAAGGATGCTGA
GGAAGATGATGACACAGGTGGTATCAACTTACATAAAGCAAAGGAAAGACTTCAGGAAGAGGACAAATTT
GACAAAGAAGAATATAGGAAAAAAATTAAGGCAAAGCATCGGGAGAAAAGACTGAAAGAAAGGGAAGCCA
GAAGAGAAGCCAACAAGAGACAAGCAAAGGCCAAAGATGAAGAGGAAGCCTTTCTGGATTGGAGTGATGA
TGATGATGATGATGATGATGGATTTGATCCAAGCACACTCCCAGATCCAGATAAATACAGAAGCTCTGAA
GATTCAGATAGTGAAGATATGGAAAATAAAATAAGTGATACCAAGAAGAAGCAGGGGATGAAGAAGAGGA
GCAACAGTGAAGTGGAAGACGTGGGACCAACAAGTCATAACAGAAAGAAGGCCAGGTGGGACACTTTAGA
GCCTTTGGATACCGGCCTGTCTTTAGCAGAGGATGAAGAGCTGGTGTTACATCTGCTAAGAAGTCAAAGC
TAAACCTGCAGAAGCTTGGCCGCCATGGCCCAACTTGTTTATTGCAGCTTATAATGGTTACAAATAAAGC
AATAGCATCACAAATTTCACAAATAAAGCATTTTTTTCACTGCATTCTAGTTGTGGTTTGTCCAAACTCA
TCAATGTATCTTATCATGTCTGGATCGGGAATTAATTCGGCGCAGCACCATGGCCTGAAATAACCTCTGA
AAGAGGAACTTGGTTAGGTACCTTCTGAGGCGGAAAGAACCAGCTGTGGAATGTGTGTCAGTTAGGGTGT
GGAAAGTCCCCAGGCTCCCCAGCAGGCAGAAGTATGCAAAGCATGCATCTCAATTAGTCAGCAACCAGGT
GTGGAAAGTCCCCAGGCTCCCCAGCAGGCAGAAGTATGCAAAGCATGCATCTCAATTAGTCAGCAACCAT
AGTCCCGCCCCTAACTCCGCCCATCCCGCCCCTAACTCCGCCCAGTTCCGCCCATTCTCCGCCCCATGGC
TGACTAATTTTTTTTATTTATGCAGAGGCCGAGGCCGCCTCGGCCTCTGAGCTATTCCAGAAGTAGTGAG
GAGGCTTTTTTGGAGGCCTAGGCTTTTGCAAAAAGCTGTTAACAGCTTGGCACTGGCCGTCGTTTTACAA
CGTCGTGACTGGGAAAACCCTGGCGTTACCCAACTTAATCGCCTTGCAGCACATCCCCCTTTCGCCAGCT
GGCGTAATAGCGAAGAGGCCCGCACCGATCGCCCTTCCCAACAGTTGCGCAGCCTGAATGGCGAATGGCG
CCTGATGCGGTATTTTCTCCTTACGCATCTGTGCGGTATTTCACACCGCATA
[142 nt withheld, positions 5863-6004]
C
[141 nt withheld, positions 6006-6146]
CCTTTGACGTTGGAGTCCACGTTCTTT
[37 nt withheld, positions 6174-6210]
ACCCTATCTCGGGCTATTCTTTTGATTTATAAGGGATTTTGCCGATTTCGGCCTATTGGTTAAAAAATGA
GCTGATTTAACAAAAATTTAACGCGAATTTTAACAAAATATTAACGTTTACAATTTTATGGTGCACTCTC
AGTACAATCTGCTCTGATGCCGCATAGTTAAGCCAGCCCCGACACCCGCCAACACCCGCTGACGCGCCCT
GACGGGCTTGTCTGCTCCCGGCATCCGCTTACAGACAAGCTGTGACCGTCTCCGGGAGCTGCATGTGTCA
GAGGTTTTCACCGTCATCACCGAAACGCGCGAGACGAAAGGGCCTCGTGATACGCCTATTTTTATAGGTT
AATGTCATGATAATAATGGTTTCTTAGACGTCAGGTGGCACTTTTCGGGGAAATGTGCGCGGAACCCCTA
TTTGTTTATTTTTCTAAATACATTCAAATATGTATCCGCTCATGAGACAATAACCCTGATAAATGCTTCA
ATAATATTGAAAAAGGAAGAGTATGAGTATTCAACATTTCCGTGTCGCCCTTATTCCCTTTTTTGCGGCA
TTTTGCCTTCCTGTTTTTGCTCACCCAGAAACGCTGGTGAAAGTAAAAGATGCTGAAGATCAGTTGGGTG
CACGAGTGGGTTACATCGAACTGGATCTCAACAGCGGTAAGATCCTTGAGAGTTTTCGCCCCGAAGAACG
TTTTCCAATGATGAGCACTTTTAAAGTTCTGCTATGTGGCGCGGTATTATCCCGTATTGACGCCGGGCAA
GAGCAACTCGGTCGCCGCATACACTATTCTCAGAATGACTTGGTTGAGTACTCACCAGTCACAGAAAAGC
ATCTTACGGATGGCATGACAGTAAGAGAATTATGCAGTGCTGCCATAACCATGAGTGATAACACTGCGGC
CAACTTACTTCTGACAACGATCGGAGGACCGAAGGAGCTAACCGCTTTTTTGCACAACATGGGGGATCAT
GTAACTCGCCTTGATCGTTGGGAACCGGAGCTGAATGAAGCCATACCAAACGACGAGCGTGACACCACGA
TGCCTGTAGCAATGGCAACAACGTTGCGCAAACTATTAACTGGCGAACTACTTACTCTAGCTTCCCGGCA
ACAATTAATAGACTGGATGGAGGCGGATAAAGTTGCAGGACCACTTCTGCGCTCGGCCCTTCCGGCTGGC
TGGTTTATTGCTGATAAATCTGGAGCCGGTGAGCGTGGGTCTCGCGGTATCATTGCAGCACTGGGGCCAG
ATGGTAAGCCCTCCCGTATCGTAGTTATCTACACGACGGGGAGTCAGGCAACTATGGATGAACGAAATAG
ACAGATCGCTGAGATAGGTGCCTCACTGATTAAGCATTGGTAACTGTCAGACCAAGTTTACTCATATATA
CTTTAGATTGATTTAAAACTTCATTTTTAATTTAAAAGGATCTAGGTGAAGATCCTTTTTGATAATCTCA
TGACCAAAATCCCTTAACGTGAGTTTTCGTTCCACTGAGCGTCAGACCCCGTAGAAAAGATCAAAGGATC
TTCTTGAGATCCTTTTTTTCTGCGCGTAATCTGCTGCTTGCAAACAAAAAAACCACCGCTACCAGCGGTG
GTTTGTTTGCCGGATCAAGAGCTACCAACTCTTTTTCCGAAGGTAACTGGCTTCAGCAGAGCGCAGATAC
CAAATACTGTTCTTCTAGTGTAGCCGTAGTTAGGCCACCACTTCAAGAACTCTGTAGCACCGCCTACATA
CCTCGCTCTGCTAATCCTGTTACCAGTGGCTGCTGCCAGTGGCGATAAGTCGTGTCTTACCGGGTTGGAC
TCAAGACGATAGTTACCGGATAAGGCGCAGCGGTCGGGCTGAACGGGGGGTTCGTGCACACAGCCCAGCT
TGGAGCGAACGACCTACACCGAACTGAGATACCTACAGCGTGAGCTATGAGAAAGCGCCACGCTTCCCGA
AGGGAGAAAGGCGGACAGGTATCCGGTAAGCGGCAGGGTCGGAACAGGAGAGCGCACGAGGGAGCTTCCA
GGGGGAAACGCCTGGTATCTTTATAGTCCTGTCGGGTTTCGCCACCTCTGACTTGAGCGTCGATTTTTGT
GATGCTCGTCAGGGGGGCGGAGCCTATGGAAAAACGCCAGCAACGCGGCCTTTTTACGGTTCCTGGCCTT
TTGCTGGCCTTTTGCTCACATGTTCTTTCCTGCGTTATCCCCTGATTCTGTGGATAACCGTATTACCGCC
TTTGAGTGAGCTGATACCGCTCGCCGCAGCCGAACGACCGAGCGCAGCGAGTCAGTGAGCGAGGAAGCGG
AAGAGCGCCCAATACGCAAACCGCCTCTCCCCGCGCGTTGGCCGATTCATTAATGCAGCTGGCACGACAG
GTTTCCCGACTGGAAAGCGGGCAGTGAGCGCAACGCAATTAATGTGAGTTAGCTCACTCATTAGGCACCC
CAGGCTTTACACTTTATGCTTCCGGCTCGTATGTTGTGTGGAATTGTGAGCGGATAACAATTTCACACAG
GAAACAGCTATGACATGATTACGAATTAA
Features (pLannotate 1.2.2; 22 found; start..end, strand, type, name):
     14..393     +  enhancer       CMV enhancer: human cytomegalovirus immediate early enhancer
    394..597     +  promoter       CMV promoter: human cytomegalovirus (CMV) immediate early promoter
    733..776     +  intron         CMV intron (fragment): modified intron A from human cytomegalovirus
    828..846     +  promoter       SP6 promoter: promoter for bacteriophage SP6 RNA polymerase
    850..887     +  CDS            IgH signal sequence (fragment): signal sequence from the mouse immunoglobulin heavy chain variable region
    940..1656    +  CDS            mEGFP: mEGFP is a basic (constitutively fluorescent) green fluorescent protein published in 2002, derived from Aequorea victoria. It has moderate acid sensitivity.
   1666..3078    +  CDS            NUP98 (fragment): NUP98_HUMAN - Also known as ADAR2. Experimental evidence at protein level: Swiss-Prot protein existence level 1. (Microbial infection) Binds HIV-1 capsid-nucleocapsid (HIV-1 CA-NC) complexes and may thereby promote the integration of the virus in the host nucleus (in vitro) (PubMed:23523133). Binding affinity to HIV-1 CA-NC complexes bearing the capsid change ASN-74-ASP is reduced (in vitro) (PubMed:23523133). From Homo sapiens (Human).
   3073..5040    +  CDS            DDX10 (fragment): DDX10_HUMAN - Experimental evidence at protein level: Swiss-Prot protein existence level 1. Putative ATP-dependent RNA helicase. From Homo sapiens (Human).
   5072..5206    +  polyA_signal   SV40 poly(A) signal: SV40 polyadenylation signal
   5275..5632    +  promoter       SV40 promoter: SV40 enhancer and early promoter
   5651..5805    +  CDS            lacZα (fragment): LacZα fragment of β-galactosidase; lacZ fragment
   5811..5862    -  misc_feature   bom (fragment): basis of mobility region from pBR322
   5881..6261    +  rep_origin     M13 ori (sequence partly withheld): M13 bacteriophage origin of replication; arrow indicates direction of (+) strand synthesis
   6337..6386    -  misc_feature   bom (fragment): basis of mobility region from pBR322
   6488..6523    -  CDS            rop (fragment): Rop protein, which maintains plasmids at low copy number; rop
   6618..6722    +  promoter       AmpR promoter: bla
   6723..7583    +  CDS            AmpR: β-lactamase; bla; confers resistance to ampicillin, carbenicillin, and related antibiotics
   7754..8342    +  rep_origin     ori: high-copy-number ColE1/pMB1/pBR322/pUC origin of replication
   8525..8617    +  CDS            lacI (fragment): lac repressor; lacI; The lac repressor binds to the lac operator to inhibit transcription in E. coli. This inhibition can be relieved by adding lactose or isopropyl-β-D-thiogalactopyranoside (IPTG).
   8630..8651    +  protein_bind   CAP binding site: CAP binding activates transcription in the presence of cAMP. E. coli catabolite activator protein
   8666..8696    +  promoter       lac promoter: promoter for the E. coli lac operon
   8704..8720    +  protein_bind   lac operator: The lac repressor binds to the lac operator to inhibit transcription in E. coli. This inhibition can be relieved by adding lactose or isopropyl-β-D-thiogalactopyranoside (IPTG). lac repressor encoded by lacI
