[The description below was written by a language model from this plasmid's Addgene catalogue record and pLannotate feature annotations shown in this document.]
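Description:
pRK5_mEGFP-NUP98-DDX10 is a mammalian expression plasmid of about 8.8 kb built on the pRK5 backbone, assembled by Gibson cloning. It is propagated in E. coli at high copy from a ColE1/pUC-type origin and selected with ampicillin through the β-lactamase (AmpR) gene and its own promoter. The backbone also carries an M13 phage origin for single-stranded DNA production. Several short vestigial pieces (lacZα, lacI, rop and bom fragments, and lac promoter/operator elements) are remnants of the parental vector lineage rather than functional parts. No mammalian selection marker is annotated, which suits the plasmid to transient transfection.

The expression cassette is driven by the human cytomegalovirus immediate-early enhancer and promoter, followed by a fragment of CMV intron A and an SP6 promoter that could support in vitro transcription. A short annotated fragment of an IgH signal sequence lies upstream of the coding region and appears to be a leftover of the pRK5 leader region. The open reading frame encodes monomeric EGFP fused at the N terminus to a human NUP98-DDX10 chimera. The chimera joins a portion of the nucleoporin NUP98 directly to a portion of the putative RNA helicase DDX10, both annotated as fragments of the full-length proteins. Transcripts terminate at an SV40 polyadenylation signal, and an SV40 enhancer/early promoter region sits downstream.

The construct allows live fluorescence visualisation of the NUP98-DDX10 fusion protein in mammalian cells. The associated publication concerns probing the microenvironments of biomolecular condensates, so the plasmid was probably used to image condensates formed by this fusion, although the record does not describe the specific experiments.
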