Addgene plasmid #237640: pRK5_mEGFP-NUP98-DDX10
Depositing lab: Denes Hnisz. Publication: Probing condensate microenvironments with a micropeptide killswitch. Zhang Y, Stoppelkamp I, Fernandez-Pernas P, Allram M, Charman M, Magalhaes AP, Piedavent-Salomon M, Sommer G, Sung YC, Meyer K, Grams N, Halko E, Dongre S, Meierhofer D, Malszycki M, Ilik IA, Aktas T, Kraushar ML, Vastenhouw N, Weitzman MD, Grebien F, Niskanen H, Hnisz D. Nature. 2025 Jun 4. doi: 10.1038/s41586-025-09141-5. PubMed 40468084.
Backbone
  Vector backbone: pRK5
  Vector type: Mammalian Expression
Growth in bacteria
  Bacterial resistance: Ampicillin, 100 μg/mL
  Growth temperature: 37°C
  Growth strain: DH5alpha
  Copy number: High Copy
Gene/Insert
  Gene/Insert name: NUP98-DDX10
  Species: H. sapiens (human)
  Entrez Gene: NUP98 (a.k.a. ADIR2, NUP196, NUP96, Nup98-96); DDX10 (a.k.a. Dbp4, HRH-J8)
  Tag / fusion protein: mEGFP (N terminal on insert)
  Cloning method: Gibson Cloning
Terms and licenses: Academic/Nonprofit Terms; Industry Terms: Not Available to Industry
How to cite: pRK5_mEGFP-NUP98-DDX10 was a gift from Denes Hnisz (Addgene plasmid # 237640 ; http://n2t.net/addgene:237640 ; RRID:Addgene_237640)
